Addgene plasmid #154709: pEPYC1CB0453
Purpose: MoClo Level 1 luciferase reporter
Depositing lab: Nicola Patron. Depositing organization: Earlham Institute. Publication: Rational design of minimal synthetic promoters for plants. Cai YM, Kallam K, Tidd H, Gendarini G, Salzman A, Patron NJ. Nucleic Acids Res. 2020 Aug 28. pii: 5897334. doi: 10.1093/nar/gkaa682. PubMed 32856047.
Backbone
  Vector backbone: pICH47732
  Vector type: Synthetic Biology
Growth in bacteria
  Bacterial resistance: Ampicillin, 100 μg/mL
  Growth temperature: 37°C
  Growth strain: NEB Stable
  Copy number: High Copy
Gene/Insert
  Gene/Insert name: MinSyn_022 Firefly luciferase expression cassette [MinSyn_022::TMV::LucF::Flag::ocsT]
  Species: Synthetic
  Cloning method: Restriction Enzyme; 5′ cloning site BsaI (destroyed during cloning); 3′ cloning site BsaI (destroyed during cloning)
Terms and licenses: Academic/Nonprofit Terms; Industry Terms: Not Available to Industry
Depositor comments: Please visit https://www.biorxiv.org/content/10.1101/2020.05.14.095406v1 for bioRxiv preprint.
How to cite: pEPYC1CB0453 was a gift from Nicola Patron (Addgene plasmid # 154709 ; http://n2t.net/addgene:154709 ; RRID:Addgene_154709)
