[The description below was written by a language model from this plasmid's Addgene catalogue record and pLannotate feature annotations shown in this document.]
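Description:
pEPYC1CB0453 is a MoClo (Golden Gate modular cloning) Level 1 plasmid built in the pICH47732 acceptor backbone, a binary-type vector suited to both E. coli propagation and Agrobacterium-mediated delivery into plants. The backbone carries a high-copy ColE1/pUC-type origin for replication in E. coli, together with the broad-host-range incP oriV and its initiator gene trfA, which support maintenance in Agrobacterium. Selection in bacteria is by ampicillin or carbenicillin through the β-lactamase gene and its native promoter. A short TetR fragment is annotated as a backbone remnant. The assembled cassette sits between nopaline-type left and right T-DNA border repeats. It was inserted by BsaI-based assembly, which destroys the BsaI sites at both junctions.

The payload is a single synthetic transcription unit, MinSyn_022::TMV::LucF::Flag::ocsT. MinSyn_022 is a minimal synthetic plant promoter. It is not picked up by the automated annotation, but presumably lies in the unannotated region between the left border and the TMV Ω leader. The Ω sequence, the 5′ leader of tobacco mosaic virus, acts as a translational enhancer upstream of the firefly luciferase (luc+) coding sequence. According to the insert name, the luciferase is fused to a Flag epitope tag, which is also not separately annotated. Transcription ends at the octopine synthase terminator.

The construct serves as a luciferase reporter in which light output reads out the strength of the MinSyn_022 promoter, in line with its origin in work on the rational design of minimal synthetic promoters for plants. The T-DNA contains no annotated plant selectable marker. As a Level 1 module, the cassette can also be combined with other transcription units in higher-level MoClo assemblies.
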