Features (pLannotate 1.2.2; 12 found; start..end, strand, type, name):
      1..632     -  rep_origin     oriV: incP origin of replication
    724..748     +  misc_feature   LB T-DNA repeat: left border repeat from nopaline C58 T-DNA
   1028..1083    +  misc_feature   TMV Ω: translational enhancer from the tobacco mosaic virus 5'-leader sequence (Gallie et al., 1988)
   1085..2734    +  CDS            luciferase: firefly luciferase; luc+; enhanced luc+ version of the luciferase gene
   2832..3539    +  terminator     OCS terminator: octopine synthase terminator
   3588..3612    +  misc_feature   RB T-DNA repeat: right border repeat from nopaline C58 T-DNA
   3724..3744    -  CDS            TetR (fragment): tetracycline resistance regulatory protein; tetR
   3771..4916    -  CDS            trfA: TRFA_ECOLX - Experimental evidence at protein level: Swiss-Prot protein existence level 1. Also involved in plasmid copy number control, promoting intermolecular coupling of protein bound iterons at oriV, which inhibits replication initiation. From Escherichia coli.
   5252..5840    -  rep_origin     ori: high-copy-number ColE1/pMB1/pBR322/pUC origin of replication
   6011..6871    -  CDS            AmpR: β-lactamase; bla; confers resistance to ampicillin, carbenicillin, and related antibiotics
   6872..6976    -  promoter       AmpR promoter: bla
   6993..7062    -  rep_origin     oriV (fragment): incP origin of replication
>Addgene plasmid #154709 | pEPYC1CB0453 | addgene full sequence | sequence record 318509 | Addgene NGS Result
AGCGGGCCGGGAGGGTTCGAGAAGGGGGGGCACCCCCCTTCGGCGTGCGCGGTCACGCGCACAGGGCGCA
GCCCTGGTTAAAAACAAGGTTTATAAATATTGGTTTAAAAGCAGGTTAAAAGACAGGTTAGCGGTGGCCG
AAAAACGGGCGGAAACCCTTGCAAATGCTGGATTTTCTGCCTGTGGACAGCCCCTCAAATGTCAATAGGT
GCGCCCCTCATCTGTCAGCACTCTGCCCCTCAAGTGTCAAGGATCGCGCCCCTCATCTGTCAGTAGTCGC
GCCCCTCAAGTGTCAATACCGCAGGGCACTTATCCCCAGGCTTGTCCACATCATCTGTGGGAAACTCGCG
TAAAATCAGGCGTTTTCGCCGATTTGCGAGGCTGGCCAGCTCCACGTCGCCGGCCGAAATCGAGCCTGCC
CCTCATCTGTCAACGCCGCGCCGGGTGAGTCGGCCCCTCAAGTGTCAACGTCCGCCCCTCATCTGTCAGT
GAGGGCCAAGTTTTCCGCGAGGTATCCACAACGCCGGCGGCCGCGGTGTCTCGCACACGGCTTCGACGGC
GTTTCTGGCGCGTTTGCAGGGCCATAGACGGCCGCCAGCCCAGCGGCGAGGGCAACCAGCCCGGTGAGCG
TCGCAAAGGAGATCCTGATCTGACTGATGGGCTGCCTGTATCGAGTGGTGATTTTGTGCCGAGCTGCCGG
TCGGGGAGCTGTTGGCTGGCTGGTGGCAGGATATATTGTGGTGTAAACAAATTGACGCTTAGACAACTTA
ATAACACATTGCGGACGTTTTTAATGTACTGGGGTGGATGCAGTGGGCCCCACTCTGTGAAGACAATGCC
GAATTCGGATCCGGAGGGAGGCGTGTCGTTTTAGTGAGGTTATGACCCCCGCCGATGACGCGGGATTATG
ACCCCCGCCGATGACGCGGGATTATGACCCCCGCCGATGACGCGGGACTATATAAGGTTTTGCTATTCAT
TGAAAGCAGTAGTGACTGATTTGTATATAATGTACTGTATTTTTACAACAATTACCAACAACAACAAACA
ACAAACAACATTACAATTACTATTTACAATTACAATGGAGGACGCCAAAAACATAAAGAAAGGCCCGGCG
CCATTCTATCCGCTGGAAGATGGAACCGCTGGAGAGCAACTGCATAAGGCTATGAAGAGATACGCCCTGG
TTCCTGGAACAATTGCTTTTACAGATGCACATATCGAGGTGGACATCACTTACGCTGAGTACTTCGAAAT
GTCCGTTCGGTTGGCAGAAGCTATGAAACGATATGGGCTGAATACAAATCACAGAATCGTCGTATGCAGT
GAAAACTCTCTTCAATTCTTTATGCCGGTGTTGGGCGCGTTATTTATCGGAGTTGCAGTTGCGCCCGCGA
ACGACATTTATAATGAACGTGAATTGCTCAACAGTATGGGCATTTCGCAGCCTACCGTGGTGTTCGTTTC
CAAAAAGGGGTTGCAAAAAATTTTGAACGTGCAAAAAAAGCTCCCAATCATCCAAAAAATTATTATCATG
GATTCTAAAACGGATTACCAGGGATTTCAGTCGATGTACACGTTCGTCACATCTCATCTACCTCCCGGTT
TTAATGAATACGATTTTGTGCCAGAGTCCTTCGATAGGGACAAGACAATTGCACTGATCATGAACTCCTC
TGGATCTACTGGTCTGCCTAAAGGTGTCGCTCTGCCTCATAGAACTGCCTGCGTGAGATTCTCGCATGCC
AGAGATCCTATTTTTGGCAATCAAATCATTCCGGATACTGCGATTTTAAGTGTTGTTCCATTCCATCACG
GTTTTGGAATGTTTACTACACTCGGATATTTGATATGTGGATTTCGAGTCGTCTTAATGTATAGATTTGA
AGAAGAACTGTTTCTGAGGAGCCTTCAGGATTACAAGATTCAAAGTGCGCTGCTGGTGCCAACCCTATTC
TCCTTCTTCGCCAAAAGCACTCTGATTGACAAATACGATTTATCTAATTTACACGAAATTGCTTCTGGTG
GCGCTCCCCTCTCTAAGGAAGTCGGGGAAGCGGTTGCCAAGAGGTTCCATCTGCCAGGTATCAGGCAAGG
ATATGGGCTCACTGAGACTACATCAGCTATTCTGATTACACCCGAGGGGGATGATAAACCGGGCGCGGTC
GGTAAAGTTGTTCCATTTTTTGAAGCGAAGGTTGTGGATCTGGATACCGGGAAAACGCTGGGCGTTAATC
AAAGAGGCGAACTGTGTGTGAGAGGTCCTATGATTATGTCCGGTTATGTAAACAATCCGGAAGCGACCAA
CGCCTTGATTGACAAGGATGGATGGCTACATTCTGGAGACATAGCTTACTGGGACGAGGACGAACACTTC
TTCATCGTTGACCGCCTGAAGTCTCTGATTAAGTACAAAGGCTATCAGGTGGCTCCCGCTGAATTGGAAT
CCATCTTGCTCCAACACCCCAACATCTTCGACGCAGGTGTCGCAGGTCTGCCCGACGATGACGCCGGTGA
ACTTCCCGCCGCCGTTGTTGTTTTGGAGCACGGAAAGACGATGACGGAAAAAGAGATCGTGGATTACGTC
GCCAGTCAAGTAACAACCGCGAAAAAGTTGCGCGGAGGAGTTGTGTTTGTGGACGAAGTACCGAAAGGTC
TTACCGGAAAACTCGACGCAAGAAAAATCAGAGAGATCCTCATAAAGGCCAAGAAGGGCGGAAAGATCGC
CGTGGGTTCGGATTATAAGGACCATGACGGAGACTATAAGGACCATGACCTCGACGCTGCAGCAGCGGAT
TATAAGGACGATGACGATAAGTGAGCTTGTCCTGCTTTAATGAGATATGCGAGAAGCCTATGATCGCATG
ATATTTGCTTTCAATTCTGTTGTGCACGTTGTAAAAAACCTGAGCATGTGTAGCTCAGATCCTTACCGCC
GGTTTCGGTTCATTCTAATGAATATATCACCCGTTACTATCGTATTTTTATGAATAATATTCTCCGTTCA
ATTTACTGATTGTACCCTACTACTTATATGTACAATATTAAAATGAAAACAATATATTGTGCTGAATAGG
TTTATAGCGACATCTATGATAGAGCGCCACAATAACAAACAATTGCGTTTTATTATTACAAATCCAATTT
TAAAAAAAGCGGCAGAACCGGTCAAACCTAAAAGACTGATTACATAAATCTTATTCAAATTTCAAAAGTG
CCCCAGGGGCTAGTATCTACGACACACCGAGCGGCGAACTAATAACGCTCACTGAAGGGAACTCCGGTTC
CCCGCCGGCGCGCATGGGTGAGATTCCTTGAAGTTGAGTATTGGCCGTCCGCTCTACCGAAAGTTACGGG
CACCATTCAACCCGGTCCAGCACGGCGGCCGGGTAACCGACTTGCTGCCCCGAGAATTATGCAGCATTTT
TTTGGTGTATGTGGGCCCCAAATGAAGTGCAGGTCAAACCTTGACAGTGACGACAAATCGTTGGGCGGGT
CCAGGGCGAATTTTGCGACAACATGTCGAGGCTCAGCAGGACCGCTGCAATTGTCTTCTGCACGAAGTGG
TTTAAACTATCAGTGTTTGACAGGATATATTGGCGGGTAAACCTAAGAGAAAAGAGCGTTTATTAGAATA
ATCGGATATTTAAAAGGGCGTGAAAAGGTTTATCCGTTCGTCCATTTGTATGTGCATGCCAACCACAGGG
TTCCCCAGATCAGGCGCTGGCTGCTGAACCCCCAGCCGGAACTGACCCCACAAGGCCCTAGCGTTTGCAA
TGCACCAGGTCATCATTGACCCAGGCGTGTTCCACCAGGCCGCTGCCTCGCAACTCTTCGCAGGCTTCGC
CGACCTGCTCGCGCCACTTCTTCACGCGGGTGGAATCCGATCCGCACATGAGGCGGAAGGTTTCCAGCTT
GAGCGGGTACGGCTCCCGGTGCGAGCTGAAATAGTCGAACATCCGTCGGGCCGTCGGCGACAGCTTGCGG
TACTTCTCCCATATGAATTTCGTGTAGTGGTCGCCAGCAAACAGCACGACGATTTCCTCGTCGATCAGGA
CCTGGCAACGGGACGTTTTCTTGCCACGGTCCAGGACGCGGAAGCGGTGCAGCAGCGACACCGATTCCAG
GTGCCCAACGCGGTCGGACGTGAAGCCCATCGCCGTCGCCTGTAGGCGCGACAGGCATTCCTCGGCCTTC
GTGTAATACCGGCCATTGATCGACCAGCCCAGGTCCTGGCAAAGCTCGTAGAACGTGAAGGTGATCGGCT
CGCCGATAGGGGTGCGCTTCGCGTACTCCAACACCTGCTGCCACACCAGTTCGTCATCGTCGGCCCGCAG
CTCGACGCCGGTGTAGGTGATCTTCACGTCCTTGTTGACGTGGAAAATGACCTTGTTTTGCAGCGCCTCG
CGCGGGATTTTCTTGTTGCGCGTGGTGAACAGGGCAGAGCGGGCCGTGTCGTTTGGCATCGCTCGCATCG
TGTCCGGCCACGGCGCAATATCGAACAAGGAAAGCTGCATTTCCTTGATCTGCTGCTTCGTGTGTTTCAG
CAACGCGGCCTGCTTGGCCTCGCTGACCTGTTTTGCCAGGTCCTCGCCGGCGGTTTTTCGCTTCTTGGTC
GTCATAGTTCCTCGCGTGTCGATGGTCATCGACTTCGCCAAACCTGCCGCCTCCTGTTCAAGACGACGCG
AACGCTCCACGGCGGCCGATGGCGCGGGCAGGGCAGGGGGAGCCAGTTGCACGCTGTCGCGCTCGATCTT
GGCCGTAGCTTGCTGGACCATCGAGCCGACGGACTGGAAGGTTTCGCGGGGCGCACGCATGACGGTGCGG
CTTGCGATGGTTTCGGCATCCTCGGCGGAAAACCCCGCGTCGATCAGTTCTTGCCTGTATGCCTTCCGGT
CAAACGTCCGATTCATTCACCCTCCTTGCGGGATTGCCCCGACTCACGCCGGGGCAATGTGCCCTTATTC
CTGATTTGACCCGCCTGGTGCCTTGGTGTCCAGATAATCCACCTTATCGGCAATGAAGTCGGTCCCGTAG
ACCGTCTGGCCGTCCTTCTCGTACTTGGTATTCCGAATCTTGCCCTGCACGAATACCAGCGACCCCTTGC
CCAAATACTTGCCGTGGGCCTCGGCCTGAGAGCCAAAACACTTGATGCGGAAGAAGTCGGTGCGCTCCTG
CTTGTCGCCGGCATCGTTGCGCCACATCTAGGATCTGCCAGGAACCGTAAAAAGGCCGCGTTGCTGGCGT
TTTTCCATAGGCTCCGCCCCCCTGACGAGCATCACAAAAATCGACGCTCAAGTCAGAGGTGGCGAAACCC
GACAGGACTATAAAGATACCAGGCGTTTCCCCCTGGAAGCTCCCTCGTGCGCTCTCCTGTTCCGACCCTG
CCGCTTACCGGATACCTGTCCGCCTTTCTCCCTTCGGGAAGCGTGGCGCTTTCTCATAGCTCACGCTGTA
GGTATCTCAGTTCGGTGTAGGTCGTTCGCTCCAAGCTGGGCTGTGTGCACGAACCCCCCGTTCAGCCCGA
CCGCTGCGCCTTATCCGGTAACTATCGTCTTGAGTCCAACCCGGTAAGACACGACTTATCGCCACTGGCA
GCAGCCACTGGTAACAGGATTAGCAGAGCGAGGTATGTAGGCGGTGCTACAGAGTTCTTGAAGTGGTGGC
CTAACTACGGCTACACTAGAAGAACAGTATTTGGTATCTGCGCTCTGCTGAAGCCAGTTACCTTCGGAAA
AAGAGTTGGTAGCTCTTGATCCGGCAAACAAACCACCGCTGGTAGCGGTGGTTTTTTTGTTTGCAAGCAG
CAGATTACGCGCAGAAAAAAAGGATCTCAAGAAGATCCTTTGATCTTTTCTACGGGGTCTGACGCTCAGT
GGAACGAAAACTCACGTTAAGGGATTTTGGTCATGAGATTATCAAAAAGGATCTTCACCTAGATCCTTTT
AAATTAAAAATGAAGTTTTAAATCAATCTAAAGTATATATGAGTAAACTTGGTCTGACAGTTACCAATGC
TTAATCAGTGAGGCACCTATCTCAGCGATCTGTCTATTTCGTTCATCCATAGTTGCCTGACTCCCCGTCG
TGTAGATAACTACGATACGGGAGGGCTTACCATCTGGCCCCAGTGCTGCAATGATACCGCGAGAACCACG
CTCACCGGCTCCAGATTTATCAGCAATAAACCAGCCAGCCGGAAGGGCCGAGCGCAGAAGTGGTCCTGCA
ACTTTATCCGCCTCCATCCAGTCTATTAATTGTTGCCGGGAAGCTAGAGTAAGTAGTTCGCCAGTTAATA
GTTTGCGCAACGTTGTTGCCATTGCTACAGGCATCGTGGTGTCACGCTCGTCGTTTGGTATGGCTTCATT
CAGCTCCGGTTCCCAACGATCAAGGCGAGTTACATGATCCCCCATGTTGTGCAAAAAAGCGGTTAGCTCC
TTCGGTCCTCCGATCGTTGTCAGAAGTAAGTTGGCCGCAGTGTTATCACTCATGGTTATGGCAGCACTGC
ATAATTCTCTTACTGTCATGCCATCCGTAAGATGCTTTTCTGTGACTGGTGAGTACTCAACCAAGTCATT
CTGAGAATAGTGTATGCGGCGACCGAGTTGCTCTTGCCCGGCGTCAATACGGGATAATACCGCGCCACAT
AGCAGAACTTTAAAAGTGCTCATCATTGGAAAACGTTCTTCGGGGCGAAAACTCTCAAGGATCTTACCGC
TGTTGAGATCCAGTTCGATGTAACCCACTCGTGCACCCAACTGATCTTCAGCATCTTTTACTTTCACCAG
CGTTTCTGGGTGAGCAAAAACAGGAAGGCAAAATGCCGCAAAAAAGGGAATAAGGGCGACACGGAAATGT
TGAATACTCATACTCTTCCTTTTTCAATATTATTGAAGCATTTATCAAGGTTATTGTCTCATGAGCGGAT
ACATATTTGAATGTATTTAGAAAAATAAACAAATAGGGGTTCCGCGCACGAATTGGCCAGCGCTGCCATT
TTTGGGGTGAGGCCGTTCGCGGCCGAGGGGCGCAGCCCCTGGGGGGATGGGAGGCCCGCGTT
